Addgene plasmid #209553: sABE v3.22_N
Purpose: pCMV-bpSV40 NLS-TadA8e(2-76)-2xFRB-BGHpA
Depositing lab: Xue Gao. Publication: A split and inducible adenine base editor for precise in vivo base editing. Zeng H, Yuan Q, Peng F, Ma D, Lingineni A, Chee K, Gilberd P, Osikpa EC, Sun Z, Gao X. Nat Commun. 2023 Sep 11;14(1):5573. doi: 10.1038/s41467-023-41331-5. PubMed 37696818.
Backbone
  Vector backbone: Custom
  Vector type: Mammalian Expression
Growth in bacteria
  Bacterial resistance: Kanamycin, 50 μg/mL
  Growth temperature: 37°C
  Growth strain: DH5alpha
  Copy number: High Copy
Gene/Insert
  Gene/Insert name: TadA-8e(2-76)-2xFRB
  Species: H. sapiens (human)
  Insert size (bp): 906
  Promoter: pCMV
  Cloning method: Gibson Cloning
  Sequencing primers: 5′ CGCAAATGGGCGGTAGGCGTG; 3′ TAGAAGGCACAGTCGAGG
Terms and licenses: Academic/Nonprofit Terms; Industry Terms: Not Available to Industry
How to cite: sABE v3.22_N was a gift from Xue Gao (Addgene plasmid # 209553 ; http://n2t.net/addgene:209553 ; RRID:Addgene_209553)
