[The description below was written by a language model from this plasmid's Addgene catalogue record and pLannotate feature annotations shown in this document.]
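Description:
sABE v3.22_N is a compact (about 4 kb) mammalian expression plasmid on a custom backbone that encodes the N-terminal half of a split, inducible adenine base editor. It is maintained in E. coli at high copy through a ColE1/pUC-type origin and selected with kanamycin via an aminoglycoside phosphotransferase (KanR) gene. A short lacI fragment and an rrnB T2 terminator also appear in the backbone and look like cloning remnants rather than functional parts of the design.

The expression cassette is driven by the human cytomegalovirus immediate-early enhancer and promoter and closed by the bovine growth hormone polyadenylation signal. T7 and SP6 phage promoters flank the insert. According to the record, the open reading frame begins with a bipartite SV40 nuclear localisation signal, followed by residues 2–76 of TadA-8e, an evolved form of the E. coli tRNA adenosine deaminase used in adenine base editors. This is fused to two tandem copies of FRB, the rapamycin-binding domain of human mTOR. The annotation detects the tadA fragment and only one mTOR-derived segment. The gap between them is large enough for the first FRB copy, but that copy is not annotated, possibly because it is recoded.

FRB dimerises with FKBP12 in the presence of rapamycin, so this truncated deaminase fragment is presumably intended for co-delivery with a complementary C-terminal construct carrying the rest of the editor, which is not described in this record. Adding the small molecule would then reassemble deaminase activity. The associated work describes this strategy as a way to achieve precise, controllable A-to-G base editing in vivo.
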