Features (pLannotate 1.2.2; 11 found; start..end, strand, type, name):
    639..1227    +  rep_origin     ori: high-copy-number ColE1/pMB1/pBR322/pUC origin of replication
   1410..1502    +  CDS            lacI (fragment): lac repressor; lacI; The lac repressor binds to the lac operator to inhibit transcription in E. coli. This inhibition can be relieved by adding lactose or isopropyl-β-D-thiogalactopyranoside (IPTG).
   1557..1584    -  terminator     rrnB T2 terminator: transcription terminator T2 from the E. coli rrnB gene
   1765..2068    +  enhancer       CMV enhancer: human cytomegalovirus immediate early enhancer
   2069..2272    +  promoter       CMV promoter: human cytomegalovirus (CMV) immediate early promoter
   2314..2332    +  promoter       T7 promoter: promoter for bacteriophage T7 RNA polymerase
   2403..2627    +  CDS            tadA (fragment): TADA_ECOLI - Also known as yfhC. Experimental evidence at protein level: Swiss-Prot protein existence level 1. Catalyzes the deamination of adenosine to inosine at the wobble position 34 of tRNA(Arg2). Essential for cell viability. From Escherichia coli (strain K12).
   2973..3251    +  CDS            MTOR (fragment): MTOR_HUMAN - Also known as FRAP, FRAP1, FRAP2, RAFT1, RAPT1. Experimental evidence at protein level: Swiss-Prot protein existence level 1. Serine/threonine protein kinase which is a central regulator of cellular metabolism, growth and survival in response to hormones, growth factors, nutrients, energy and stress signals (PubMed:12087098, PubMed:12150925, PubMed:12150926, PubMed:12231510, PubMed:12718876, PubMed:14651849, PubMed:15268862, PubMed:15467718, PubMed:15545625, PubMed:15718470, PubMed:18497260, PubMed:18762023, PubMed:18925875, PubMed:20516213, PubMed:20537536, PubMed:21659604, PubMe
   3302..3320    -  promoter       SP6 promoter: promoter for bacteriophage SP6 RNA polymerase
   3346..3570    +  polyA_signal   bGH poly(A) signal: bovine growth hormone polyadenylation signal
   3691..492     +  CDS            KanR (across the origin): aminoglycoside phosphotransferase; aph(3')-Ia; confers resistance to kanamycin in bacteria or G418 (Geneticin®) in eukaryotes
>Addgene plasmid #209553 | sABE v3.22_N | addgene full sequence | sequence record 415522 | Addgene NGS Result
GTATTAGAAGAATATCCTGATTCAGGTGAAAATATTGTTGATGCGCTGGCAGTGTTCCTGCGCCGGTTGC
ATTCGATTCCTGTTTGTAATTGTCCTTTTAACAGCGATCGCGTATTTCGTCTTGCTCAGGCGCAATCACG
AATGAATAACGGTTTGGTTGATGCGAGTGATTTTGATGACGAGCGTAATGGCTGGCCTGTTGAACAAGTC
TGGAAAGAAATGCATAAACTTTTGCCATTCTCACCGGATTCAGTCGTCACTCATGGTGATTTCTCACTTG
ATAACCTTATTTTTGACGAGGGGAAATTAATAGGTTGTATTGATGTTGGACGAGTCGGAATCGCAGACCG
ATACCAGGATCTTGCCATCCTATGGAACTGCCTCGGTGAGTTTTCTCCTTCATTACAGAAACGGCTTTTT
CAAAAATATGGTATTGATAATCCTGATATGAATAAATTGCAGTTTCATTTGATGCTCGATGAGTTTTTCT
AATCAGAATTGGTTAATTGGTTGTAACACTGGCAGAGCATTACGCTGACTTGACGGGACGGCGCAAGCTC
ATGACCAAAATCCCTTAACGTGAGTTACGCGTCGTTCCACTGAGCGTCAGACCCCGTAGAAAAGATCAAA
GGATCTTCTTGAGATCCTTTTTTTCTGCGCGTAATCTGCTGCTTGCGAACAAAAAAACCACCGCTACCAG
CGGTGGTTTGTTTGCCGGATCAAGAGCTACCAACTCTTTTTCCGAAGGTAACTGGCTTCAGCAGAGCGCA
GATACCAAATACTGTTCTTCTAGTGTAGCCGTAGTTAGGCCACCACTTCAAGAACTCTGTAGCACCGCCT
ACATACCTCGCTCTGCTAATCCTGTTACCAGTGGCTGCTGCCAGTGGCGATAAGTCGTGTCTTACCGGGT
TGGACTCAAGACGATAGTTACCGGATAAGGCGCAGCGGTCGGGCTGAACGGGGGGTTCGTGCACACAGCC
CAGCTTGGAGCGAACGACCTACACCGAACTGAGATACCTACAGCGTGAGCTATGAGAAAGCGCCACGCTT
CCCGAAGGGAGAAAGGCGGACAGGTATCCGGTAAGCGGCAGGGTCGGAACAGGAGAGCGCACGAGGGAGC
TTCCAGGGGGAAACGCCTGGTATCTTTATAGTCCTGTCGGGTTTCGCCACCTCTGACTTGAGCGTCGATT
TTTGTGATGCTCGTCAGGGGGGCGGAGCCTATGGAAAAACGCCAGCAACGCGGCCTTTTTACGGTTCCTG
GCCTTTTGCTGGCCTTTTGCTCACATGTTCTTTCCTGCGTTATCCCCTGATTCTGTGGATAACCGTATTA
CCGCCTTTGAGTGAGCTGATACCGCTCGCCGCAGCCGAACGACCGAGCGCAGCGAGTCAGTGAGCGAGGA
AGCGGAAGAGCGCCCAATACGCAAACCGCCTCTCCCCGCGCGTTGGCCGATTCATTAATGCAGCTGGCAC
GACAGGTTTCCCGACTGGAAAGCGGGCAGTGAGCGCAACGCAATTAATACGCGTACCGCTAGCCAGGAAG
AGTTTGTAGAAACGCAAAAAGGCCATCCGTCAGGATGGCCTTCTGCTTAGTTTGATGCCTGGCAGTTTAT
GGCGGGCGTCCTGCCCGCCACCCTCCGGGCCGTTGCTTCACAACGTTCAAATCCGCTCCCGGCCCATCTC
AACGCGTTGACATTGATTATTGACTAGTTATTAATAGTAATCAATTACGGGGTCATTAGTTCATAGCCCA
TATATTGAGTTCCGCGTTACATAACTTACGGTAAATGGCCCGCCTGGCTGACCGCCCAACGACCCCCGCC
CATTGACGTCAATAATGACGTATGTTCCCATAGTAACGCCAATAGGGACTTTCCATTGACGTCAATGGGT
GGAGTATTTACGGTAAACTGCCCACTTGGCAGTACATCAAGTGTATCATATGCCAAGTACGCCCCCTATT
GACGTCAATGACGGTAAATGGCCCGCCTGGCATTATGCCCAGTACATGACCTTATGGGACTTTCCTACTT
GGCAGTACATCTACGTATTAGTCATCGCTATTACCATGGTGATGCGGTTTTGGCAGTACATCAATGGGCG
TGGATAGCGGTTTGACTCACGGGGATTTCCAAGTCTCCACCCCATTGACGTCAATGGGAGTTTGTTTTGG
CACCAAAATCAACGGGACTTTCCAAAATGTCGTAACAACTCCGCCCCATTGACGCAAATGGGCGGTAGGC
GTGTACGGTGGGAGGTCTATATAAGCAGAGCTGGTTTAGTGAACCGTCAGATCCGCTAGAGATCCGCGGC
CGCTAATACGACTCACTATAGGGAGAGCCGCCACCATGAAACGGACAGCCGACGGAAGCGAGTTCGAGTC
ACCAAAGAAGAAGCGGAAAGTCTCTGAGGTGGAGTTTTCCCACGAGTACTGGATGAGACATGCCCTGACC
CTGGCCAAGAGGGCACGGGATGAGAGGGAGGTGCCTGTGGGAGCCGTGCTGGTGCTGAACAATAGAGTGA
TCGGCGAGGGCTGGAACAGAGCCATCGGCCTGCACGACCCAACAGCCCATGCCGAAATTATGGCCCTGAG
ACAGGGCGGCCTGGTCATGCAGAACTACAGACTGATTGGAGGCTCTGGAGGAAGCAGCGGCGGCAGCTCG
GGCGGTGGCGGCTCGAGCATCCTGTGGCATGAGATGTGGCACGAGGGCCTGGAGGAGGCCAGCAGGCTGT
ATTTCGGCGAGAGGAATGTGAAGGGCATGTTCGAGGTGCTGGAGCCCCTGCACGCCATGATGGAAAGGGG
CCCACAGACCCTGAAGGAAACTAGCTTCAACCAGGCCTACGGCAGGGACCTGATGGAGGCCCAGGAGTGG
TGCAGGAAGTACATGAAGAGCGGCAACGTGAAGGATCTGACCCAGGCTTGGGACTTGTACTACCACGTGT
TCAGGAGGATCAGCTCGGGCGGTGGCGGCTCGAGCATCCTGTGGCATGAGATGTGGCACGAGGGCCTGGA
GGAGGCCAGCAGGCTGTATTTCGGCGAGAGGAATGTGAAGGGCATGTTCGAGGTGCTGGAGCCCCTGCAC
GCCATGATGGAAAGGGGCCCACAGACCCTGAAGGAAACTAGCTTCAACCAGGCCTACGGCAGGGACCTGA
TGGAGGCCCAGGAGTGGTGCAGGAAGTACATGAAGAGCGGCAACGTGAAGGATCTGACCCAGGCTTGGGA
CTTGTACTACCACGTGTTCAGGAGGATCAGCTAAACTACGAACCCCGGGTAAATGCATGAATTCGATCTA
GAGGGCCCTATTCTATAGTGTCACCTAAATGCTAGAGCTCGCTGATCAGCCTCGACTGTGCCTTCTAGTT
GCCAGCCATCTGTTGTTTGCCCCTCCCCCGTGCCTTCCTTGACCCTGGAAGGTGCCACTCCCACTGTCCT
TTCCTAATAAAATGAGGAAATTGCATCGCATTGTCTGAGTAGGTGTCATTCTATTCTGGGGGGTGGGGTG
GGGCAGGACAGCAAGGGGGAGGATTGGGAAGACAATAGCAGGCATGCTGGGGATGCGGTGGGCTCTATGG
CTTCTGAGGCGGAAAGGGCCCGTGTCTCAAAATCTCTGATGTTACATTGCACAAGATAAAAATATATCAT
CATGAACAATAAAACTGTCTGCTTACATAAACAGTAATACAAGGGGTGTTATGAGCCATATTCAACGGGA
AACGTCGAGGCCGCGATTAAATTCCAACATGGATGCTGATTTATATGGGTATAAATGGGCTCGCGATAAT
GTCGGGCAATCAGGTGCGACAATCTATCGCTTGTATGGGAAGCCCGATGCGCCAGAGTTGTTTCTGAAAC
ATGGCAAAGGTAGCGTTGCCAATGATGTTACAGATGAGATGGTCAGACTAAACTGGCTGACGGAATTTAT
GCCTCTTCCGACCATCAAGCATTTTATCCGTACTCCTGATGATGCATGGTTACTCACCACTGCGATCCCC
GGAAAAACAGCATTCCAG
